Addgene plasmid #81395: pDONR223_TP53_p.I195F
Purpose: Gateway Donor vector containing TP53 , part of the Target Accelerator Plasmid Collection.
Depositing lab: Jesse Boehm & William Hahn & David Root. Depositing organization: Broad Institute. Publication: Systematic Functional Interrogation of Rare Cancer Variants Identifies Oncogenic Alleles. Kim E, Ilic N, Shrestha Y, Zou L, Kamburov A, Zhu C, Yang X, Lubonja R, Tran N, Nguyen C, Lawrence MS, Piccioni F, Bagul M, Doench JG, Chouinard CR, Wu X, Hogstrom L, Natoli T, Tamayo P, Horn H, Corsello SM, Lage K, Root DE, Subramanian A, Golub TR, Getz G, Boehm JS, Hahn WC. Cancer Discov. 2016 Jul;6(7):714-26. doi: 10.1158/2159-8290.CD-16-0160. Epub 2016 May 4. PubMed 27147599.
Backbone
  Vector backbone: pDONR223
  Backbone manufacturer: Invitrogen
  Backbone size w/o insert (bp): 2790
  Vector type: Gateway Entry vector
Growth in bacteria
  Bacterial resistance: Spectinomycin, 50 μg/mL
  Growth temperature: 37°C
  Growth strain: DH5alpha
  Copy number: High Copy
Gene/Insert
  Gene/Insert name: TP53
  Species: H. sapiens (human)
  Mutation: P72R; I195F; P278A
  GenBank ID: NM_000546.5
  Entrez Gene: TP53 (a.k.a. BCC7, BMFS5, LFS1, P53, TRP53)
  Promoter: None
  Cloning method: Gateway Cloning
  Sequencing primers: 5′ M13pUC-fwd; 3′ M13-Rev
Terms and licenses: Academic/Nonprofit Terms; Industry Terms: Not Available to Industry
Depositor comments: Closed state: stop codon immediately follows insert
How to cite: pDONR223_TP53_p.I195F was a gift from Jesse Boehm & William Hahn & David Root (Addgene plasmid # 81395 ; http://n2t.net/addgene:81395 ; RRID:Addgene_81395)
