[The description below was written by a language model from this plasmid's Addgene catalogue record and pLannotate feature annotations shown in this document.]
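Description:
pDONR223_TP53_p.I195F is a Gateway entry clone built on the Invitrogen pDONR223 backbone, carrying a mutant allele of the human tumor suppressor TP53 as part of the Target Accelerator Plasmid Collection. It is a bacterial propagation and shuttling plasmid rather than an expression construct. It replicates at high copy in E. coli from a ColE1/pUC-type origin and is selected with spectinomycin through the aadA (SmR) aminoglycoside adenylyltransferase gene. That gene sits downstream of fragments of a class 1 integron Pc promoter and a gentamicin acetyltransferase remnant. The sequenced record is 3,972 nt, and also shows rrnB T1 and T2 terminators and small lacZα and lacI fragments that are backbone remnants.

The p53 open reading frame is flanked on both sides by attL recombination sites. The automated annotation labels both as attL3, but functionally they are the sites used in an LR Clonase reaction to move the ORF directionally into a destination vector of choice. The catalogue lists no promoter for the insert. The only nearby promoter is a T7 promoter lying outside the downstream attL site, on the strand opposite the ORF. The insert is referenced to the human TP53 transcript and carries the I195F substitution named in the plasmid title, together with P72R and P278A changes recorded by the depositor. The clone is in the "closed" configuration, meaning a stop codon immediately follows the coding sequence, so C-terminal tags supplied by a destination vector would not be fused to the protein. The associated collection was generated for systematic functional testing of rare cancer-associated variants, and this plasmid serves as the source clone for transferring the TP53 variant into expression vectors for such assays.
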