Features (pLannotate 1.2.2; 12 found; start..end, strand, type, name):
     38..74      -  CDS            lacZα (fragment): LacZα fragment of β-galactosidase; lacZ fragment
     91..186     +  protein_bind   attL3: mutant version of attL; recombination site for the Gateway® LR reaction LR Clonase™
    189..1370    +  CDS            p53: human tumor suppressor protein that is often mutated in cancers; Homo sapiens TP53; responds to cellular stresses to regulate the expression of target genes
   1375..1470    -  protein_bind   attL3: mutant version of attL; recombination site for the Gateway® LR reaction LR Clonase™
   1489..1507    -  promoter       T7 promoter: promoter for bacteriophage T7 RNA polymerase
   1697..1720    +  promoter       Pc promoter (fragment): intI1 (promoter lies within the coding sequence); class 1 integron promoter
   1896..1952    +  CDS            GmR (fragment): gentamycin acetyltransferase; aacC1; confers resistance to gentamycin
   1959..2750    +  CDS            SmR: aminoglycoside adenylyltransferase (Murphy, 1985); aadA; confers resistance to spectinomycin and streptomycin
   2843..3431    +  rep_origin     ori: high-copy-number ColE1/pMB1/pBR322/pUC origin of replication
   3614..3706    +  CDS            lacI (fragment): lac repressor; lacI; The lac repressor binds to the lac operator to inhibit transcription in E. coli. This inhibition can be relieved by adding lactose or isopropyl-β-D-thiogalactopyranoside (IPTG).
   3761..3788    -  terminator     rrnB T2 terminator: transcription terminator T2 from the E. coli rrnB gene
   3920..3963    +  terminator     rrnB T1 terminator: Escherichia coli rrnB; transcription terminator T1 from the E. coli rrnB gene
>Addgene plasmid #81395 | pDONR223_TP53_p.I195F | addgene full sequence | sequence record 167892 | Addgene NGS Result
GGCAGTTCCCTACTCTCGCGTTAACGCTAGCATGGATGTTTTCCCAGTCACGACGTTGTAAAACGACGGC
CAGTCTTAAGCTCGGGCCCCAAATAATGATTTTATTTTGACTGATAGTGACCTGTTCGTTGCAACAAATT
GATGAGCAATGCTTTTTTATAATGCCAACTTTGTACAAAAAAGTTGGCATGGAGGAGCCGCAGTCAGATC
CTAGCGTCGAGCCCCCTCTGAGTCAGGAAACATTTTCAGACCTATGGAAACTACTTCCTGAAAACAACGT
TCTGTCCCCCTTGCCGTCCCAAGCAATGGATGATTTGATGCTGTCCCCGGACGATATTGAACAATGGTTC
ACTGAAGACCCAGGTCCAGATGAAGCTCCCAGAATGCCAGAGGCTGCTCCCCGCGTGGCCCCTGCACCAG
CAGCTCCTACACCGGCGGCCCCTGCACCAGCCCCCTCCTGGCCCCTGTCATCTTCTGTCCCTTCCCAGAA
AACCTACCAGGGCAGCTACGGTTTCCGTCTGGGCTTCTTGCATTCTGGGACAGCCAAGTCTGTGACTTGC
ACGTACTCCCCTGCCCTCAACAAGATGTTTTGCCAACTGGCCAAGACCTGCCCTGTGCAGCTGTGGGTTG
ATTCCACACCCCCGCCCGGCACCCGCGTCCGCGCCATGGCCATCTACAAGCAGTCACAGCACATGACGGA
GGTTGTGAGGCGCTGCCCCCACCATGAGCGCTGCTCAGATAGCGATGGTCTGGCCCCTCCTCAGCATCTT
TTCCGAGTGGAAGGAAATTTGCGTGTGGAGTATTTGGATGACAGAAACACTTTTCGACATAGTGTGGTGG
TGCCCTATGAGCCGCCTGAGGTTGGCTCTGACTGTACCACCATCCACTACAACTACATGTGTAACAGTTC
CTGCATGGGCGGCATGAACCGGAGGCCCATCCTCACCATCATCACACTGGAAGACTCCAGTGGTAATCTA
CTGGGACGGAACAGCTTTGAGGTGCGTGTTTGTGCCTGTGCTGGGAGAGACCGGCGCACAGAGGAAGAGA
ATCTCCGCAAGAAAGGGGAGCCTCACCACGAGCTGCCCCCAGGGAGCACTAAGCGAGCACTGCCCAACAA
CACCAGCTCCTCTCCCCAGCCAAAGAAGAAACCACTGGATGGAGAATATTTCACCCTTCAGATCCGTGGG
CGTGAGCGCTTCGAGATGTTCCGAGAGCTGAATGAGGCCTTGGAACTCAAGGATGCCCAGGCTGGGAAGG
AGCCAGGGGGGAGCAGGGCTCACTCCAGCCACCTGAAGTCCAAAAAGGGTCAGTCTACCTCCCGCCATAA
AAAACTCATGTTCAAGACAGAAGGGCCTGACTCAGACTGATTGCCAACTTTCTTGTACAAAGTTGGCATT
ATAAGAAAGCATTGCTTATCAATTTGTTGCAACGAACAGGTCACTATCAGTCAAAATAAAATCATTATTT
GCCATCCAGCTGATATCCCCTATAGTGAGTCGTATTACATGGTCATAGCTGTTTCCTGGCAGCTCTGGCC
CGTGTCTCAAAATCTCTGATGTTACATTGCACAAGATAAAAATATATCATCATGCCTCCTCTAGACCAGC
CAGGACAGAAATGCCTCGACTTCGCTGCTACCCAAGGTTGCCGGGTGACGCACACCGTGGAAACGGATGA
AGGCACGAACCCAGTGGACATAAGCCTGTTCGGTTCGTAAGCTGTAATGCAAGTAGCGTATGCGCTCACG
CAACTGGTCCAGAACCTTGACCGAACGCAGCGGTGGTAACGGCGCAGTGGCGGTTTTCATGGCTTGTTAT
GACTGTTTTTTTGGGGTACAGTCTATGCCTCGGGCATCCAAGCAGCAAGCGCGTTACGCCGTGGGTCGAT
GTTTGATGTTATGGAGCAGCAACGATGTTACGCAGCAGGGCAGTCGCCCTAAAACAAAGTTAAACATTAT
GAGGGAAGCGGTGATCGCCGAAGTATCGACTCAACTATCAGAGGTAGTTGGCGTCATCGAGCGCCATCTC
GAACCGACGTTGCTGGCCGTACATTTGTACGGCTCCGCAGTGGATGGCGGCCTGAAGCCACACAGTGATA
TTGATTTGCTGGTTACGGTGACCGTAAGGCTTGATGAAACAACGCGGCGAGCTTTGATCAACGACCTTTT
GGAAACTTCGGCTTCCCCTGGAGAGAGCGAGATTCTCCGCGCTGTAGAAGTCACCATTGTTGTGCACGAC
GACATCATTCCGTGGCGTTATCCAGCTAAGCGCGAACTGCAATTTGGAGAATGGCAGCGCAATGACATTC
TTGCAGGTATCTTCGAGCCAGCCACGATCGACATTGATCTGGCTATCTTGCTGACAAAAGCAAGAGAACA
TAGCGTTGCCTTGGTAGGTCCAGCGGCGGAGGAACTCTTTGATCCGGTTCCTGAACAGGATCTATTTGAG
GCGCTAAATGAAACCTTAACGCTATGGAACTCGCCGCCCGACTGGGCTGGCGATGAGCGAAATGTAGTGC
TTACGTTGTCCCGCATTTGGTACAGCGCAGTAACCGGCAAAATCGCGCCGAAGGATGTCGCTGCCGACTG
GGCAATGGAGCGCCTGCCGGCCCAGTATCAGCCCGTCATACTTGAAGCTAGACAGGCTTATCTTGGACAA
GAAGAAGATCGCTTGGCCTCGCGCGCAGATCAGTTGGAAGAATTTGTCCACTACGTGAAAGGCGAGATCA
CCAAGGTAGTCGGCAAATAACCCTCGAGCCACCCATGACCAAAATCCCTTAACGTGAGTTACGCGTCGTT
CCACTGAGCGTCAGACCCCGTAGAAAAGATCAAAGGATCTTCTTGAGATCCTTTTTTTCTGCGCGTAATC
TGCTGCTTGCAAACAAAAAAACCACCGCTACCAGCGGTGGTTTGTTTGCCGGATCAAGAGCTACCAACTC
TTTTTCCGAAGGTAACTGGCTTCAGCAGAGCGCAGATACCAAATACTGTTCTTCTAGTGTAGCCGTAGTT
AGGCCACCACTTCAAGAACTCTGTAGCACCGCCTACATACCTCGCTCTGCTAATCCTGTTACCAGTGGCT
GCTGCCAGTGGCGATAAGTCGTGTCTTACCGGGTTGGACTCAAGACGATAGTTACCGGATAAGGCGCAGC
GGTCGGGCTGAACGGGGGGTTCGTGCACACAGCCCAGCTTGGAGCGAACGACCTACACCGAACTGAGATA
CCTACAGCGTGAGCTATGAGAAAGCGCCACGCTTCCCGAAGGGAGAAAGGCGGACAGGTATCCGGTAAGC
GGCAGGGTCGGAACAGGAGAGCGCACGAGGGAGCTTCCAGGGGGAAACGCCTGGTATCTTTATAGTCCTG
TCGGGTTTCGCCACCTCTGACTTGAGCGTCGATTTTTGTGATGCTCGTCAGGGGGGCGGAGCCTATGGAA
AAACGCCAGCAACGCGGCCTTTTTACGGTTCCTGGCCTTTTGCTGGCCTTTTGCTCACATGTTCTTTCCT
GCGTTATCCCCTGATTCTGTGGATAACCGTATTACCGCCTTTGAGTGAGCTGATACCGCTCGCCGCAGCC
GAACGACCGAGCGCAGCGAGTCAGTGAGCGAGGAAGCGGAAGAGCGCCCAATACGCAAACCGCCTCTCCC
CGCGCGTTGGCCGATTCATTAATGCAGCTGGCACGACAGGTTTCCCGACTGGAAAGCGGGCAGTGAGCGC
AACGCAATTAATACGCGTACCGCTAGCCAGGAAGAGTTTGTAGAAACGCAAAAAGGCCATCCGTCAGGAT
GGCCTTCTGCTTAGTTTGATGCCTGGCAGTTTATGGCGGGCGTCCTGCCCGCCACCCTCCGGGCCGTTGC
TTCACAACGTTCAAATCCGCTCCCGGCGGATTTGTCCTACTCAGGAGAGCGTTCACCGACAAACAACAGA
TAAAACGAAAGGCCCAGTCTTCCGACTGAGCCTTTCGTTTTATTTGATGCCT
