>Addgene plasmid #81395 | pDONR223_TP53_p.I195F | depositor partial sequence | sequence record 154714 | Insert sequence
ATGGAGGAGCCGCAGTCAGATCCTAGCGTCGAGCCCCCTCTGAGTCAGGAAACATTTTCAGACCTATGGA
AACTACTTCCTGAAAACAACGTTCTGTCCCCCTTGCCGTCCCAAGCAATGGATGATTTGATGCTGTCCCC
GGACGATATTGAACAATGGTTCACTGAAGACCCAGGTCCAGATGAAGCTCCCAGAATGCCAGAGGCTGCT
CCCCGCGTGGCCCCTGCACCAGCAGCTCCTACACCGGCGGCCCCTGCACCAGCCCCCTCCTGGCCCCTGT
CATCTTCTGTCCCTTCCCAGAAAACCTACCAGGGCAGCTACGGTTTCCGTCTGGGCTTCTTGCATTCTGG
GACAGCCAAGTCTGTGACTTGCACGTACTCCCCTGCCCTCAACAAGATGTTTTGCCAACTGGCCAAGACC
TGCCCTGTGCAGCTGTGGGTTGATTCCACACCCCCGCCCGGCACCCGCGTCCGCGCCATGGCCATCTACA
AGCAGTCACAGCACATGACGGAGGTTGTGAGGCGCTGCCCCCACCATGAGCGCTGCTCAGATAGCGATGG
TCTGGCCCCTCCTCAGCATCTTTTCCGAGTGGAAGGAAATTTGCGTGTGGAGTATTTGGATGACAGAAAC
ACTTTTCGACATAGTGTGGTGGTGCCCTATGAGCCGCCTGAGGTTGGCTCTGACTGTACCACCATCCACT
ACAACTACATGTGTAACAGTTCCTGCATGGGCGGCATGAACCGGAGGCCCATCCTCACCATCATCACACT
GGAAGACTCCAGTGGTAATCTACTGGGACGGAACAGCTTTGAGGTGCGTGTTTGTGCCTGTGCTGGGAGA
GACCGGCGCACAGAGGAAGAGAATCTCCGCAAGAAAGGGGAGCCTCACCACGAGCTGCCCCCAGGGAGCA
CTAAGCGAGCACTGCCCAACAACACCAGCTCCTCTCCCCAGCCAAAGAAGAAACCACTGGATGGAGAATA
TTTCACCCTTCAGATCCGTGGGCGTGAGCGCTTCGAGATGTTCCGAGAGCTGAATGAGGCCTTGGAACTC
AAGGATGCCCAGGCTGGGAAGGAGCCAGGGGGGAGCAGGGCTCACTCCAGCCACCTGAAGTCCAAAAAGG
GTCAGTCTACCTCCCGCCATAAAAAACTCATGTTCAAGACAGAAGGGCCTGACTCAGAC
